Addgene plasmid #148926: pAc5.1B-HA-DmGIGYF_1-640-dsRNAres_AH
Purpose: Insect Expression of DmGIGYF1_1-640-dsRNAres
Depositing lab: Elisa Izaurralde. Depositing organization: Max Planck Institute for Developmental Biology. Publication: Direct role for the Drosophila GIGYF protein in 4EHP-mediated mRNA repression. Ruscica V, Bawankar P, Peter D, Helms S, Igreja C, Izaurralde E. Nucleic Acids Res. 2019 Jul 26;47(13):7035-7048. doi: 10.1093/nar/gkz429. PubMed 31114929.
Backbone
  Vector backbone: Unknown
  Vector type: Insect Expression
Growth in bacteria
  Bacterial resistance: Ampicillin, 100 μg/mL
  Growth temperature: 37°C
  Growth strain: DH5alpha
  Copy number: Low Copy
Gene/Insert
  Gene/Insert name: DmGIGYF1_1-640-dsRNAres
  Species: D. melanogaster (fly)
  Mutation: one silent mutation compared to the sequence given by isoform G NCBI:NM_001169356 or Uniprot.:Q7KQM6
  Entrez Gene: Gyf (a.k.a. Dmel_CG11148, CG11148, Dmel\CG11148, Q7KQM6)
  Cloning method: Unknown
Terms and licenses: Academic/Nonprofit Terms; Industry Terms: Not Available to Industry
Depositor comments: Plasmids from this collection were made available to the research community and donated after the lab closed. Please note that the sequence provided by the depositing laboratory may be theoretical/predicted or based on Sanger sequencing results. There may be discrepancies between sequencing results obtained by Addgene and the depositor sequence. If an Addgene verified sequence is not available, please contact before placing your order to request that our lab fully sequence the plasmid.
How to cite: pAc5.1B-HA-DmGIGYF_1-640-dsRNAres_AH was a gift from Elisa Izaurralde (Addgene plasmid # 148926 ; http://n2t.net/addgene:148926 ; RRID:Addgene_148926)
