[The description below was written by a language model from this plasmid's Addgene catalogue record and pLannotate feature annotations shown in this document.]
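Description:
pAc5.1B-HA-DmGIGYF_1-640-dsRNAres_AH is an insect-cell expression plasmid of about 7.3 kb that produces an N-terminal fragment of the Drosophila melanogaster GIGYF protein (gene Gyf, CG11148). The catalogue lists the backbone as unknown, although the plasmid name and the annotated parts are consistent with a pAc5.1-type vector. In bacteria it is maintained through a ColE1/pUC-type origin and selected with ampicillin via a β-lactamase gene under its own promoter. The catalogue describes it as low copy, even though the origin is annotated as a high-copy type. Short fragments annotated as tetracycline resistance and SV40 large T antigen appear to be non-functional backbone remnants.

Expression is driven by the Drosophila actin 5C (Ac5) promoter, a strong constitutive promoter commonly used in cultured fly cells. Downstream lies a short HA epitope sequence, annotated as a partial match to a 3xHA element and about the length of a single HA tag. It is followed by the Gyf coding fragment, whose length matches residues 1–640 named in the title. A vector-derived V5 tag sequence follows the insert, but the record does not say whether it is in frame or cut off by a stop codon. An SV40 polyadenylation signal lies downstream, though it is annotated on the opposite strand. The record notes one silent mutation relative to the isoform G reference. The "dsRNAres" designation indicates a version intended to resist dsRNA-mediated knockdown, although the changes conferring this are not detailed. Such constructs are typically used to re-express a tagged protein in cells depleted of the endogenous copy, here in studies of GIGYF's role in 4EHP-mediated translational repression and mRNA decay.
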