Features (pLannotate 1.2.2; 10 found; start..end, strand, type, name):
     56..2568    +  promoter       Ac5 promoter: Drosophila melanogaster actin 5C promoter
   2594..2620    +  CDS            3xHA (fragment): three tandem HA epitope tags
   2642..4561    +  CDS            Gyf (fragment): GGYF1_DROME - Experimental evidence at protein level: Swiss-Prot protein existence level 1. Key component of the 4EHP-GYF2 complex, a multiprotein complex that acts as a repressor of translation initiation (PubMed:31114929). In the 4EHP-GYF2 complex, promotes translational repression and decay of mRNA targets by recruiting and bridging the association of the 4EHP complex with decapping effector proteins, such as me31B and Patr-1, and the deadenylation CCR4-NOT complex (PubMed:31114929). Involved in regulating starvation-induced, developmental and physiological autophagy, which is critical for
   4600..4641    +  CDS            V5 tag: epitope tag from simian virus 5
   4741..4875    -  polyA_signal   SV40 poly(A) signal: SV40 polyadenylation signal
   4898..4982    -  CDS            large T antigen (fragment): large T antigen from SV40 (simian virus 40)
   4983..5453    +  CDS            TcR (fragment): tetracycline efflux protein; tet; confers resistance to tetracycline
   5497..6085    -  rep_origin     ori: high-copy-number ColE1/pMB1/pBR322/pUC origin of replication
   6256..7116    -  CDS            AmpR: β-lactamase; bla; confers resistance to ampicillin, carbenicillin, and related antibiotics
   7117..7221    -  promoter       AmpR promoter: bla
>Addgene plasmid #148926 | pAc5.1B-HA-DmGIGYF_1-640-dsRNAres_AH | depositor full sequence | sequence record 291374 | Full Sequence
CTTCAAGGAATTAATTCTATATTCTAAAAACACAAATGATACTTCTAAAAAAAATCATGAATGGCATCAA
CTCTGAATCAAATCTTTGCAGATGCACCTACTTCTCATTTCCACTGTCACATCATTTTTCCAGATCTCGC
TGCCTGTTATGTGGCCCACAAACCAAGACACGTTTTATGGCCATTAAAGCTGGCTGATCGTCGCCAAACA
CCAAATACATATCAATATGTACATTCGAGAAAGAAGCGATCAAAGAAGCGTCTTCGGGCGAGTAGGAGAA
TGCGGAGGAGAAGGAGAACGAGCTGATCTAGTATCTCTCCACAATCCAATGCCAACTGACCAACTGGCCA
TATTCGGAGCAATTTGAAGCCAATTTCCATCGCCTGGCGATCGCTCCATTCTTGGCTATATGTTTTTCAC
CGTTCCCGGGGCCATTTTCAAAGACTCGTCGGTAAGATAAGATTGTGTCACTCGCTGTCTCTCTTCATTT
GTCGAAGAATGCTGAGGAATTTCGCGATGACGTCGGCGAGTATTTTGAAGAATGAGAATAATTTGTATTT
ATACGAAAATCAGTTAGTGGAATTTTCTACAAAAACATGTTATCTATAGATAATTTTGTTGCAAAATATG
TTGACTATGACAAAGATTGTATGTATATACCTTTAATGTATTCTCATTTTCTTATGTATTTATAATGGCA
ATGATGATACTGATGATATTTTAAGATGATGCCAGACCACAGGCTGATTTCTGCGTCTTTTGCCGAACGC
AGTGCATGTGCGGTTGTTGTTTTTTGGAATAGTTTCAATTTTCGGACTGTCCGCTTTGATTTCAGTTTCT
TGGCTTATTCAAAAAGCAAAGTAAAGCCAAAAAAGCGAGATGGCAATACCAAATGCGGCAAAACGGTAGT
GGAAGGAAAGGGGTGCGGGGCAGCGGAAGGAAGGGTGGGGCGGGGCGTGGCGGGGTCTGTGGCTGGGCGC
GACGTCACCGACGTTGGAGCCACTCCTTTGACCATGTGTGCGTGTGTGTATTATTCGTGTCTCGCCACTC
GCCGGTTGTTTTTTTCTTTTTATCTCGCTCTCTCTAGCGCCATCTCGTACGCATGCTCAACGCACCGCAT
GTTGCCGTGTCCTTTATGCGTCATTTTGGCTCGAAATAGGCAATTATTTAAACAAAGATTAGTCAACGAA
AACGCTAAAATAAATAAGTCTACAATATGGTTACTTATTGCCATGTGTGTGCAGCCAACGATAGCAACAA
AAGCAACAACACAGTGGCTTTCCCTCTTTCACTTTTTGTTTGCAAGCGCGTGCGAGCAAGACGGCACGAC
CGGCAAACGCAATTACGCTGACAAAGAGCAGACGAAGTTTTGGCCGAAAAACATCAAGGCGCCTGATACG
AATGCATTTGCAATAACAATTGCGATATTTAATATTGTTTATGAAGCTGTTTGACTTCAAAACACACAAA
AAAAAAAATAAAACAAATTATTTGAAAGAGAATTAGGAATCGGACAGCTTATCGTTACGGGCTAACAGCA
CACCGAGACGAAATAGCTTACCTGACGTCACAGCCTCTGGAAGAACTGCCGCCAAGCAGAGAGAGAGAGA
AAAAGAGGGAGAGCAGCTTAGACCGCATGTGCTTGTGTGTGAGGCGTCTCTCTCTTCGTCTCCTGTTTGC
GCAAACGCATAGACTGCACTGAGAAAATCGATTACCTATTTTTTATGAATGAATATTTGCACTATTACTA
TTCAAAACTATTAAGATAGCAATCACATTCAATAGCCAAATACTATACCACCTGAGCGATGCAACGAAAT
GATCAATTTGAGCAAAAATGCTGCATATTTAGGACGGCATCATTATAGAAATGCTTCTTGCTGTGTACTT
TTCTCTCGTCTGGCAGCTGTTTCGCCGTTATTGTTAAAACCGGCTTAAGTTAGGTGTGTTTTCTACGACT
AGTGATGCCCCTACTAGAAGATGTGTGTTGCACAAATGTCCCTGAATAACCAATTTGAAGTGCAGATAGC
AGTAAACGTAAGCTAATATGAATATTATTTAACTGTAATGTTTTAATATCGCTGGACATTACTAATAAAC
CCACTATAAACACATGTACATATGTATGTTTTGGCATACAATGAGTAGTTGGGGAAAAAATGTGTAAAAG
CACCGTGACCATCACAGCATAAAGATAACCAGCTGAAGTATCGAATATGAGTAACCCCCAAATTGAATCA
CATGCCGCAACTGATAGGACCCATGGAAGTACACTCTTCATGGCGATATACAAGACACACACAAGCACGA
ACACCCAGTTGCGGAGGAAATTCTCCGTAAATGAAAACCCAATCGGCGAACAATTCATACCCATATATGG
TAAAAGTTTTGAACGCGACTTGAGAGCGGAGAGCATTGCGGCTGATAAGGTTTTAGCGCTAAGCGGGCTT
TATAAAACGGGCTGCGGGACCAGTTTTCATATCACTACCGTTTGAGTTCTTGTGCTGTGTGGATACTCCT
CCCGACACAAAGCCGCTCCATCAGCCAGCAGTCGTCTAATCCAGAGACCCCGGATCGGGGTACCAACATG
GCTTACCCATACGATGTTCCAGATTACGCTCCTCCTCCAAGCTTGAATTCTATGACTGACTCCATGAAGT
TCGGACCTGAGTGGCTGCGAAACATGAGCGCAGAACCCTCCGGTAGCCCATCCACGTATAATGTGGGAAA
CGCGGCCCAGAATAACAGCATAGGCGGACATAATCTCGGCAATAATACTGCAGCGTCGGCATCGCGAAAC
CTCTTCCCCGAGTATCGCTATGGTCGGGAAGAGATGCTCAGTCTCTTTGACCGTAATTGTCTGCTCCCAC
AAATTTTGCCTTCCTTTAAGAAACTGTTTGTCGAGAAAGTCCAATGTCCGCTGGCGCTCACCCCTAGTAG
CGAAGAAGATATTAATCAGAATTCCCTCGGAAACAATAGCCGCCCAGCATGGCTCCAAAGGTCCCCGTCG
GGTTTCGGATCCGCTAGTCGCGGAAGCGGTCGTGGCGGTACAGTGGATCGTGGTCGCATGAGGGGCAAGT
CCGCGTACCACCCAATTTATCAGCGTCCTTCGGGCCTGTACGACGAGAGTCTCTCCGTGATCAGTAAAGC
TGAGCGGACTTGGTCCGATCGTAATGGCACAGGCGACAGTGCTGCTACAACTACTAGTACGTCGGGTAGT
GGAGCGTTGGACTGGAACGGTACGCCTAGTAGCTCGCCACGGAAGGACTACTCCAACAACCACCGTAATC
TGGAGAATTGGCGTCGGACTCGAAATGAGGACGGCAGTGGCGACGGCCCGTCGAGTTCCGGCTCGATGAG
TGGCCCTGATATTGCTGGTTGGCGGAGCGGTGTCGTCGGTGGAAGTACAAACGCAGGTTTTGGTACCAAT
AGCCATCGGTGGGGAAGATCTACAAGCTGGCGTGATGAAGATCCTAGCGTCGACAATGCAGCTAGTTTAC
AACGCTCAATTTCAACAGTTGCGACTTTAAGTACAGATCGGACTGGAAACAATAAAGGATCTGGAATCGG
AGCTGCAGAGGGAGTAGGGAGCATATCGCACCCACGGTTGTCGAGTTCTAAAATATCTCAATTATGGACT
GTTAATAATGCAGCCGGTGTTGATGCCGACGAAAATCTACCCGAATGGGCAATTGAAAATCCATCGAAAT
TGGGTGGCAGTTTTGATGCTAGTGGAGCCTTTCATGGAGATACTGATCTAAAACCTATCAAAAGTTCGCA
TAATACTTTAAAAACCAAAAGCTTAGACTCCTATGACGATGTAAAAAGACCGAAAAGTAAAGACCTGTCT
GATCCAGATAGTGGAAACGATATAACTCCAGAAACCTCATTAACGAAAGATACCAATACAACAGCTGTGC
AAGAAGAAGTTGAAAGCAGTTTATCTCCAATAAGCTCTACAACGACAAAGGAAGTGATCCATGGAGATAT
TTCAGATCGGATTAAAGAGGTCGCCGATGAAGTAGAAAAACTTATAATGGATGATGATCATAAAATCTCT
TCGAATCAAAGCCAACATCAAAATCATGACGGGTTTACAGCTGCACTTCCAAGAATGGCAGACATTGAGA
TAAACGTAAAACCGAGTGTTACAGCAGTGCATCGGCAAGCACCTTCCACCATGCCTATACAAATTACCCC
TACAATTACAGATGTCGCTCCACCATCCCATGCAGTTGTGTCGTTTTCGGATCATGAGACAATGCAACAC
CATAACATGCACCACCTGCCACAATTTCCAATGATTCCTACACCGCATATCATCACTCCAAATCTAAACG
AATTGTGGTTTTACCGGGATCCGCAGGCAAATGTTCAGGGGCCATTTAGTGCCGTTGAGATGACGGAATG
GTATCGCGCTGGCTACTTTAATGAGAACCTGTTTGTACGCCGGTACTCTGATAATAGGTTTAGACCGCTG
GGAGAGCTTATAAAATTTTGTCATGGTAACATGCCATTTACGCACAGTCACCTACTTCCATCTCCGATAG
AACTAGAGAACTAAGCGGCCGCTCGAGTCTAGAGGGCCCGCGGTTCGAAGGTAAGCCTATCCCTAACCCT
CTCCTCGGTCTCGATTCTACGCGTACCGGTCATCATCACCATCACCATTGAGTTTAAACCCGCTGATCAG
CCTCGACTGTGCCTTCTAAGGCCTGAGCTCGCTGATCAGCCTCGATCGAGGATCCAGACATGATAAGATA
CATTGATGAGTTTGGACAAACCACAACTAGAATGCAGTGAAAAAAATGCTTTATTTGTGAAATTTGTGAT
GCTATTGCTTTATTTGTAACCATTATAAGCTGCAATAAACAAGTTAACAACAACAATTGCATTCATTTTA
TGTTTCAGGTTCAGGGGGAGGTGTGGGAGGTTTTTTAAAGCAAGTAAAACCTCTACAAATGTGGTATGGC
TGATTATGATCAGTCGACCGATGCCCTTGAGAGCCTTCAACCCAGTCAGCTCCTTCCGGTGGGCGCGGGG
CATGACTATCGTCGCCGCACTTATGACTGTCTTCTTTATCATGCAACTCGTAGGACAGGTGCCGGCAGCG
CTCTGGGTCATTTTCGGCGAGGACCGCTTTCGCTGGAGCGCGACGATGATCGGCCTGTCGCTTGCGGTAT
TCGGAATCTTGCACGCCCTCGCTCAAGCCTTCGTCACTGGTCCCGCCACCAAACGTTTCGGCGAGAAGCA
GGCCATTATCGCCGGCATGGCGGCCGACGCGCTGGGCTACGTCTTGCTGGCGTTCGCGACGCGAGGCTGG
ATGGCCTTCCCCATTATGATTCTTCTCGCTTCCGGCGGCATCGGGATGCCCGCGTTGCAGGCCATGCTGT
CCAGGCAGGTAGATGACGACCATCAGGGACAGCTTCAAGGATCGCTCGCGGCTCTTACCAGCCAGCAAAA
GGCCAGGAACCGTAAAAAGGCCGCGTTGCTGGCGTTTTTCCATAGGCTCCGCCCCCCTGACGAGCATCAC
AAAAATCGACGCTCAAGTCAGAGGTGGCGAAACCCGACAGGACTATAAAGATACCAGGCGTTTCCCCCTG
GAAGCTCCCTCGTGCGCTCTCCTGTTCCGACCCTGCCGCTTACCGGATACCTGTCCGCCTTTCTCCCTTC
GGGAAGCGTGGCGCTTTCTCAATGCTCACGCTGTAGGTATCTCAGTTCGGTGTAGGTCGTTCGCTCCAAG
CTGGGCTGTGTGCACGAACCCCCCGTTCAGCCCGACCGCTGCGCCTTATCCGGTAACTATCGTCTTGAGT
CCAACCCGGTAAGACACGACTTATCGCCACTGGCAGCAGCCACTGGTAACAGGATTAGCAGAGCGAGGTA
TGTAGGCGGTGCTACAGAGTTCTTGAAGTGGTGGCCTAACTACGGCTACACTAGAAGGACAGTATTTGGT
ATCTGCGCTCTGCTGAAGCCAGTTACCTTCGGAAAAAGAGTTGGTAGCTCTTGATCCGGCAAACAAACCA
CCGCTGGTAGCGGTGGTTTTTTTGTTTGCAAGCAGCAGATTACGCGCAGAAAAAAAGGATCTCAAGAAGA
TCCTTTGATCTTTTCTACGGGGTCTGACGCTCAGTGGAACGAAAACTCACGTTAAGGGATTTTGGTCATG
AGATTATCAAAAAGGATCTTCACCTAGATCCTTTTAAATTAAAAATGAAGTTTTAAATCAATCTAAAGTA
TATATGAGTAAACTTGGTCTGACAGTTACCAATGCTTAATCAGTGAGGCACCTATCTCAGCGATCTGTCT
ATTTCGTTCATCCATAGTTGCCTGACTCCCCGTCGTGTAGATAACTACGATACGGGAGGGCTTACCATCT
GGCCCCAGTGCTGCAATGATACCGCGAGACCCACGCTCACCGGCTCCAGATTTATCAGCAATAAACCAGC
CAGCCGGAAGGGCCGAGCGCAGAAGTGGTCCTGCAACTTTATCCGCCTCCATCCAGTCTATTAATTGTTG
CCGGGAAGCTAGAGTAAGTAGTTCGCCAGTTAATAGTTTGCGCAACGTTGTTGCCATTGCTGCAGGCATC
GTGGTGTCACGCTCGTCGTTTGGTATGGCTTCATTCAGCTCCGGTTCCCAACGATCAAGGCGAGTTACAT
GATCCCCCATGTTGTGCAAAAAAGCGGTTAGCTCCTTCGGTCCTCCGATCGTTGTCAGAAGTAAGTTGGC
CGCAGTGTTATCACTCATGGTTATGGCAGCACTGCATAATTCTCTTACTGTCATGCCATCCGTAAGATGC
TTTTCTGTGACTGGTGAGTACTCAACCAAGTCATTCTGAGAATAGTGTATGCGGCGACCGAGTTGCTCTT
GCCCGGCGTCAACACGGGATAATACCGCGCCACATAGCAGAACTTTAAAAGTGCTCATCATTGGAAAACG
TTCTTCGGGGCGAAAACTCTCAAGGATCTTACCGCTGTTGAGATCCAGTTCGATGTAACCCACTCGTGCA
CCCAACTGATCTTCAGCATCTTTTACTTTCACCAGCGTTTCTGGGTGAGCAAAAACAGGAAGGCAAAATG
CCGCAAAAAAGGGAATAAGGGCGACACGGAAATGTTGAATACTCATACTCTTCCTTTTTCAATATTATTG
AAGCATTTATCAGGGTTATTGTCTCATGAGCGGATACATATTTGAATGTATTTAGAAAAATAAACAAATA
GGGGTTCCGCGCACATTTCCCCGAAAAGTGCCACCTGACGTCTAAGAAACCATTATTATCATGACATTAA
CCTATAAAAATAGGCGTATCACGAGGCCCTTTCGT
